>Addgene plasmid #193479 | ChlorON-3 | addgene full sequence | sequence record 378879 | Addgene NGS Result
GATCGGGAGATCTCCCGATCCCCTATGGTGCACTCTCAGTACAATCTGCTCTGATGCCGCATAGTTAAGC
CAGTATCTGCTCCCTGCTTGTGTGTTGGAGGTCGCTGAGTAGTGCGCGAGCAAAATTTAAGCTACAACAA
GGCAAGGCTTGACCGACAATTGCATGAAGAATCTGCTTAGGGTTAGGCGTTTTGCGCTGCTTCGCGATGT
ACGGGCCAGATATACGCGTTGACATTGATTATTGACTAGTTATTAATAGTAATCAATTACGGGGTCATTA
GTTCATAGCCCATATATGGAGTTCCGCGTTACATAACTTACGGTAAATGGCCCGCCTGGCTGACCGCCCA
ACGACCCCCGCCCATTGACGTCAATAATGACGTATGTTCCCATAGTAACGCCAATAGGGACTTTCCATTG
ACGTCAATGGGTGGAGTATTTACGGTAAACTGCCCACTTGGCAGTACATCAAGTGTATCATATGCCAAGT
ACGCCCCCTATTGACGTCAATGACGGTAAATGGCCCGCCTGGCATTATGCCCAGTACATGACCTTATGGG
ACTTTCCTACTTGGCAGTACATCTACGTATTAGTCATCGCTATTACCATGGTGATGCGGTTTTGGCAGTA
CATCAATGGGCGTGGATAGCGGTTTGACTCACGGGGATTTCCAAGTCTCCACCCCATTGACGTCAATGGG
AGTTTGTTTTGGCACCAAAATCAACGGGACTTTCCAAAATGTCGTAACAACTCCGCCCCATTGACGCAAA
TGGGCGGTAGGCGTGTACGGTGGGAGGTCTATATAAGCAGAGCTCTCTGGCTAACTAGAGAACCCACTGC
TTACTGGCTTATCGAAATTAATACGACTCACTATAGGGAGACCCAAGCTGGCTAGCGTTTAAACTTAAGC
TTGCCACCATGCATCATCACCATCACCATGGTACCGAGCTCGGATCCATGGTGTCCAAGGGCGAGGAGGA
CAATATGGCCTCTCTGCCAGCCACCCACGAGCTGCACATCTTCGGCTCTATCAACGGCGTGGACTTTGAT
ATGGTGGGACAGGGAACCGGAAACCCAAATGACGGCTACGAGGAGCTGAATCTGAAGTCTACAAAGGGCG
ATCTGCAGTTCAGCCCTTGGATTCTGGTGCCACACATCGGCTATGGCTTTCACCAGTATCTGCCCTACCC
TGACGGCATGTCTCCTTTCCAGGCCGCCATGGTGGATGGCAGCGGCTACCAGGTGCACAGGACAATGCAG
TTTGAGGACGGCGCCTCCCTGACCGTGAACTACCGCTATACATACGAGGGCTCTCACATCAAGGGAGAGG
CACAGGTGAAGGGAACCGGATTCCCAGCAGATGGACCCGTGATGACCAACAGCCTGACAGCAGCAGACTG
GTGCCGGTCCAAGCGGACATATCCCAATGATAAGACCATCATCAGCACCTTCAAGTGGTCCTATACCACA
GGCAACGGCAAGCGGTACAGAAGCACCGCCCGGACCACATATACATTTGCCAAGCCCATGGCCGCCAACT
ATCTGAAGAATCAGCCTATGTACGTGTTCCTGAAGACCGAGCTGAAGCACTCCAAGACAGAGCTGAATTT
CAAGGAGTGGCAGAAGGCCTTTACCGACGTGATGGGCATGGATGAGCTGTACAAGTGAGAATTCTGCAGA
TATCCAGCACAGTGGCGGCCGCTCGAGTCTAGAGGGCCCGTTTAAACCCGCTGATCAGCCTCGACTGTGC
CTTCTAGTTGCCAGCCATCTGTTGTTTGCCCCTCCCCCGTGCCTTCCTTGACCCTGGAAGGTGCCACTCC
CACTGTCCTTTCCTAATAAAATGAGGAAATTGCATCGCATTGTCTGAGTAGGTGTCATTCTATTCTGGGG
GGTGGGGTGGGGCAGGACAGCAAGGGGGAGGATTGGGAAGACAATAGCAGGCATGCTGGGGATGCGGTGG
GCTCTATGGCTTCTGAGGCGGAAAGAACCAGCTGGGGCTCTAGGGGGTATCCCC
[124 nt withheld, positions 2015-2138]
C
[91 nt withheld, positions 2140-2230]
A
[49 nt withheld, positions 2232-2280]
CCTTTGACGTTGGAGTCCACGTTCTTT
[37 nt withheld, positions 2308-2344]
ACCCTATCTCGGTCTATTCTTTTGATTTATAAGGGATTTTGCCGATTTCGGCCTATTGGTTAAAAAATGA
GCTGATTTAACAAAAATTTAACGCGAATTAATTCTGTGGAATGTGTGTCAGTTAGGGTGTGGAAAGTCCC
CAGGCTCCCCAGCAGGCAGAAGTATGCAAAGCATGCATCTCAATTAGTCAGCAACCAGGTGTGGAAAGTC
CCCAGGCTCCCCAGCAGGCAGAAGTATGCAAAGCATGCATCTCAATTAGTCAGCAACCATAGTCCCGCCC
CTAACTCCGCCCATCCCGCCCCTAACTCCGCCCAGTTCCGCCCATTCTCCGCCCCATGGCTGACTAATTT
TTTTTATTTATGCAGAGGCCGAGGCCGCCTCTGCCTCTGAGCTATTCCAGAAGTAGTGAGGAGGCTTTTT
TGGAGGCCTAGGCTTTTGCAAAAAGCTCCCGGGAGCTTGTATATCCATTTTCGGATCTGATCAAGAGACA
GGATGAGGATCGTTTCGCATGATTGAACAAGATGGATTGCACGCAGGTTCTCCGGCCGCTTGGGTGGAGA
GGCTATTCGGCTATGACTGGGCACAACAGACAATCGGCTGCTCTGATGCCGCCGTGTTCCGGCTGTCAGC
GCAGGGGCGCCCGGTTCTTTTTGTCAAGACCGACCTGTCCGGTGCCCTGAATGAACTGCAGGACGAGGCA
GCGCGGCTATCGTGGCTGGCCACGACGGGCGTTCCTTGCGCAGCTGTGCTCGACGTTGTCACTGAAGCGG
GAAGGGACTGGCTGCTATTGGGCGAAGTGCCGGGGCAGGATCTCCTGTCATCTCACCTTGCTCCTGCCGA
GAAAGTATCCATCATGGCTGATGCAATGCGGCGGCTGCATACGCTTGATCCGGCTACCTGCCCATTCGAC
CACCAAGCGAAACATCGCATCGAGCGAGCACGTACTCGGATGGAAGCCGGTCTTGTCGATCAGGATGATC
TGGACGAAGAGCATCAGGGGCTCGCGCCAGCCGAACTGTTCGCCAGGCTCAAGGCGCGCATGCCCGACGG
CGAGGATCTCGTCGTGACCCATGGCGATGCCTGCTTGCCGAATATCATGGTGGAAAATGGCCGCTTTTCT
GGATTCATCGACTGTGGCCGGCTGGGTGTGGCGGACCGCTATCAGGACATAGCGTTGGCTACCCGTGATA
TTGCTGAAGAGCTTGGCGGCGAATGGGCTGACCGCTTCCTCGTGCTTTACGGTATCGCCGCTCCCGATTC
GCAGCGCATCGCCTTCTATCGCCTTCTTGACGAGTTCTTCTGAGCGGGACTCTGGGGTTCGAAATGACCG
ACCAAGCGACGCCCAACCTGCCATCACGAGATTTCGATTCCACCGCCGCCTTCTATGAAAGGTTGGGCTT
CGGAATCGTTTTCCGGGACGCCGGCTGGATGATCCTCCAGCGCGGGGATCTCATGCTGGAGTTCTTCGCC
CACCCCAACTTGTTTATTGCAGCTTATAATGGTTACAAATAAAGCAATAGCATCACAAATTTCACAAATA
AAGCATTTTTTTCACTGCATTCTAGTTGTGGTTTGTCCAAACTCATCAATGTATCTTATCATGTCTGTAT
ACCGTCGACCTCTAGCTAGAGCTTGGCGTAATCATGGTCATAGCTGTTTCCTGTGTGAAATTGTTATCCG
CTCACAATTCCACACAACATACGAGCCGGAAGCATAAAGTGTAAAGCCTGGGGTGCCTAATGAGTGAGCT
AACTCACATTAATTGCGTTGCGCTCACTGCCCGCTTTCCAGTCGGGAAACCTGTCGTGCCAGCTGCATTA
ATGAATCGGCCAACGCGCGGGGAGAGGCGGTTTGCGTATTGGGCGCTCTTCCGCTTCCTCGCTCACTGAC
TCGCTGCGCTCGGTCGTTCGGCTGCGGCGAGCGGTATCAGCTCACTCAAAGGCGGTAATACGGTTATCCA
CAGAATCAGGGGATAACGCAGGAAAGAACATGTGAGCAAAAGGCCAGCAAAAGGCCAGGAACCGTAAAAA
GGCCGCGTTGCTGGCGTTTTTCCATAGGCTCCGCCCCCCTGACGAGCATCACAAAAATCGACGCTCAAGT
CAGAGGTGGCGAAACCCGACAGGACTATAAAGATACCAGGCGTTTCCCCCTGGAAGCTCCCTCGTGCGCT
CTCCTGTTCCGACCCTGCCGCTTACCGGATACCTGTCCGCCTTTCTCCCTTCGGGAAGCGTGGCGCTTTC
TCATAGCTCACGCTGTAGGTATCTCAGTTCGGTGTAGGTCGTTCGCTCCAAGCTGGGCTGTGTGCACGAA
CCCCCCGTTCAGCCCGACCGCTGCGCCTTATCCGGTAACTATCGTCTTGAGTCCAACCCGGTAAGACACG
ACTTATCGCCACTGGCAGCAGCCACTGGTAACAGGATTAGCAGAGCGAGGTATGTAGGCGGTGCTACAGA
GTTCTTGAAGTGGTGGCCTAACTACGGCTACACTAGAAGAACAGTATTTGGTATCTGCGCTCTGCTGAAG
CCAGTTACCTTCGGAAAAAGAGTTGGTAGCTCTTGATCCGGCAAACAAACCACCGCTGGTAGCGGTGGTT
TTTTTGTTTGCAAGCAGCAGATTACGCGCAGAAAAAAAGGATCTCAAGAAGATCCTTTGATCTTTTCTAC
GGGGTCTGACGCTCAGTGGAACGAAAACTCACGTTAAGGGATTTTGGTCATGAGATTATCAAAAAGGATC
TTCACCTAGATCCTTTTAAATTAAAAATGAAGTTTTAAATCAATCTAAAGTATATATGAGTAAACTTGGT
CTGACAGTTACCAATGCTTAATCAGTGAGGCACCTATCTCAGCGATCTGTCTATTTCGTTCATCCATAGT
TGCCTGACTCCCCGTCGTGTAGATAACTACGATACGGGAGGGCTTACCATCTGGCCCCAGTGCTGCAATG
ATACCGCGAGACCCACGCTCACCGGCTCCAGATTTATCAGCAATAAACCAGCCAGCCGGAAGGGCCGAGC
GCAGAAGTGGTCCTGCAACTTTATCCGCCTCCATCCAGTCTATTAATTGTTGCCGGGAAGCTAGAGTAAG
TAGTTCGCCAGTTAATAGTTTGCGCAACGTTGTTGCCATTGCTACAGGCATCGTGGTGTCACGCTCGTCG
TTTGGTATGGCTTCATTCAGCTCCGGTTCCCAACGATCAAGGCGAGTTACATGATCCCCCATGTTGTGCA
AAAAAGCGGTTAGCTCCTTCGGTCCTCCGATCGTTGTCAGAAGTAAGTTGGCCGCAGTGTTATCACTCAT
GGTTATGGCAGCACTGCATAATTCTCTTACTGTCATGCCATCCGTAAGATGCTTTTCTGTGACTGGTGAG
TACTCAACCAAGTCATTCTGAGAATAGTGTATGCGGCGACCGAGTTGCTCTTGCCCGGCGTCAATACGGG
ATAATACCGCGCCACATAGCAGAACTTTAAAAGTGCTCATCATTGGAAAACGTTCTTCGGGGCGAAAACT
CTCAAGGATCTTACCGCTGTTGAGATCCAGTTCGATGTAACCCACTCGTGCACCCAACTGATCTTCAGCA
TCTTTTACTTTCACCAGCGTTTCTGGGTGAGCAAAAACAGGAAGGCAAAATGCCGCAAAAAAGGGAATAA
GGGCGACACGGAAATGTTGAATACTCATACTCTTCCTTTTTCAATATTATTGAAGCATTTATCAGGGTTA
TTGTCTCATGAGCGGATACATATTTGAATGTATTTAGAAAAATAAACAAATAGGGGTTCCGCGCACATTT
CCCCGAAAAGTGCCACCTGACGTCGACG
Features (pLannotate 1.2.2; 20 found; start..end, strand, type, name):
     24..76      -  misc_feature   bom (fragment): basis of mobility region from pBR322
    231..610     +  enhancer       CMV enhancer: human cytomegalovirus immediate early enhancer
    611..814     +  promoter       CMV promoter: human cytomegalovirus (CMV) immediate early promoter
    810..843     +  LTR            5' LTR (truncated) (fragment): truncated 5' long terminal repeat (LTR) from HIV-1
    859..877     +  promoter       T7 promoter: promoter for bacteriophage T7 RNA polymerase
    958..1665    +  CDS            mNeonGreen: mNeonGreen is a basic (constitutively fluorescent) green/yellow fluorescent protein published in 2013, derived from Branchiostoma lanceolatum. It is reported to be a very rapidly-maturing monomer with moderate acid sensitivity.
   1745..1969    +  polyA_signal   bGH poly(A) signal: bovine growth hormone polyadenylation signal
   1973..1994    +  promoter       SV40 promoter (fragment): SV40 enhancer and early promoter
   2015..2443    +  rep_origin     f1 ori (sequence partly withheld): f1 bacteriophage origin of replication; arrow indicates direction of (+) strand synthesis
   2457..2786    +  promoter       SV40 promoter: SV40 enhancer and early promoter
   2853..3644    +  CDS            neo: KKA2_KLEPN - Also known as kan, nptII. Experimental evidence at protein level: Swiss-Prot protein existence level 1. Resistance to kanamycin, neomycin, paromomycin, ribostamycin, butirosin and gentamicin B. From Klebsiella pneumoniae.
   3668..3826    +  CDS            ble (fragment): BLE_KLEPN - Experimental evidence at protein level: Swiss-Prot protein existence level 1. Binding protein with a strong affinity to the bleomycin family of antibiotics. Binds to CL990; an antimitotic-antibiotic compound. From Klebsiella pneumoniae.
   3821..3942    +  polyA_signal   SV40 poly(A) signal: SV40 polyadenylation signal
   4015..4031    -  protein_bind   lac operator: The lac repressor binds to the lac operator to inhibit transcription in E. coli. This inhibition can be relieved by adding lactose or isopropyl-β-D-thiogalactopyranoside (IPTG). lac repressor encoded by lacI
   4039..4069    -  promoter       lac promoter: promoter for the E. coli lac operon
   4084..4105    -  protein_bind   CAP binding site: CAP binding activates transcription in the presence of cAMP. E. coli catabolite activator protein
   4118..4210    -  CDS            lacI (fragment): lac repressor; lacI; The lac repressor binds to the lac operator to inhibit transcription in E. coli. This inhibition can be relieved by adding lactose or isopropyl-β-D-thiogalactopyranoside (IPTG).
   4393..4981    -  rep_origin     ori: high-copy-number ColE1/pMB1/pBR322/pUC origin of replication
   5152..6012    -  CDS            AmpR: β-lactamase; bla; confers resistance to ampicillin, carbenicillin, and related antibiotics
   6013..6117    -  promoter       AmpR promoter: bla
