[The description below was written by a language model from this plasmid's Addgene catalogue record and pLannotate feature annotations shown in this document.]
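Description:
ChlorON-3 is a mammalian expression plasmid built on a pcDNA3.1(+)-N-6His backbone. It encodes a synthetic, genetically encoded fluorescent protein sensor from the ChlorON series, described in the associated publication as turn-on sensors for imaging labile chloride in living cells. The sequenced plasmid is about 6.2 kb. It is propagated in E. coli at high copy from a ColE1/pUC-type origin, with ampicillin selection provided by β-lactamase under its own promoter. An f1 origin is also present, which in principle allows single-stranded DNA production.

The sensor coding sequence is driven by the human CMV immediate-early enhancer and promoter and is terminated by the bovine growth hormone polyadenylation signal. A T7 promoter lies between the CMV promoter and the insert, which could support in vitro transcription or serve as a sequencing primer site. Automated annotation labels the open reading frame as mNeonGreen, which suggests that ChlorON-3 is an engineered variant of that Branchiostoma lanceolatum-derived green/yellow fluorescent protein. The record does not list the specific mutations that distinguish it. According to the catalogue entry, the backbone supplies an N-terminal 6xHis tag, although the tag is not annotated separately in the feature table. A second cassette, made up of the SV40 early promoter, the neomycin phosphotransferase gene and the SV40 poly(A) signal, allows G418 selection of stably transfected mammalian cells. The short HIV-1 LTR, ble, lacI and lac promoter/operator hits are fragmentary backbone remnants or annotation matches, not functional payload. The plasmid is typically used for transient or stable expression of the sensor in mammalian cells for fluorescence imaging of intracellular chloride.
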