Addgene plasmid #193479: ChlorON-3
Depositing lab: Sheel Dodani. Publication: Engineering the ChlorON Series: Turn-On Fluorescent Protein Sensors for Imaging Labile Chloride in Living Cells. Tutol JN, Ong WSY, Phelps SM, Peng W, Goenawan H, Dodani SC. ACS Cent Sci. 2023 Dec 18;10(1):77-86. doi: 10.1021/acscentsci.3c01088. eCollection 2024 Jan 24. PubMed 38292617.
Backbone
  Vector backbone: pCDNA3.1(+)-N-6His
  Backbone manufacturer: Genscript
  Vector type: Mammalian Expression
Growth in bacteria
  Bacterial resistance: Ampicillin, 100 μg/mL
  Growth temperature: 37°C
  Growth strain: DH5alpha
  Copy number: High Copy
Gene/Insert
  Gene/Insert name: ChlorON-3
  Species: Synthetic
  Promoter: CMV
  Tag / fusion protein: 6xHis (N terminal on backbone)
  Cloning method: Restriction Enzyme; 5′ cloning site unknown (unknown if destroyed)
Terms and licenses: Academic/Nonprofit Terms; Industry Terms: Not Available to Industry
How to cite: ChlorON-3 was a gift from Sheel Dodani (Addgene plasmid # 193479 ; http://n2t.net/addgene:193479 ; RRID:Addgene_193479)
